>Addgene plasmid #37884 | MSCV-C 18E6 | depositor partial sequence | sequence record 47529 | Tag and insert
ACCCAAGCTGGCTAGTTAAGCTATCAACAAGTTTGTACAAAAAAGTTGGCACCATGGCGCGCTTTGAGGA
TCCAACACGGCGACCCTACAAGCTACCTGATCTGTGCACGGAACTGAACACTTCACTGCAAGACATAGAA
ATAACCTGTGTATATTGCAAGACAGTATTGGAACTTACAGAGGTATTTGAATTTGCATTTAAAGATTTAT
TTGTGGTGTATAGAGACAGTATACCGCATGCTGCATGCCATAAATGTATAGATTTTTATTCTAGAATTAG
AGAATTAAGACATTATTCAGACTCTGTGTATGGAGACACATTGGAAAAACTAACTAACACTGGGTTATAC
AATTTATTAATAAGGTGCCTGCGGTGCCAGAAACCGTTGAATCCAGCAGAAAAACTTAGACACCTTAATG
AAAAACGACGATTTCACAACATAGCTGGGCACTATAGAGGCCAGTGCCATTCGTGCTGCAACCGAGCACG
ACAGGAACGACTCCAACGACGCAGAGAAACACAAGTATTGCCAACTTTCTTGTACAAAGTGGTTGATCTA
GAGGGCCCGCGGTTCGAACTCGAGGACTACAAGGACGACGATGACAAGTCGGCCGCTGGAGGATACCCCT
ACGACGTGCCCGACTACGCCTAGAATTCTACCGGGTAGGGGAGGCGCTTTTCCCAAGGCAGTCTGGAGCA
TGCGCTTTAGCA
