>Addgene plasmid #37884 | MSCV-C 18E6 | addgene partial sequence | sequence record 50270 | MSCV-rev 5'-CAGCGGGGCTGCTAAAGCGCATGC-3'
ATTCTAGGCGTAGTCGGGCACGTCGTAGGGGTATCCTCCAGCGGCCGACTTGTCATCGTCGTCCTTGTAG
TCCTCGAGTTCGAACCGCGGGCCCTCTAGATCAACCACTTTGTACAAGAAAGTTGGCAATACTTGTGTTT
CTCTGCGTCGTTGGAGTCGTTCCTGTCGTGCTCGGTTGCAGCACGAATGGCACTGGCCTCTATAGTGCCC
AGCTATGTTGTGAAATCGTCGTTTTTCATTAAGGTGTCTAAGTTTTTCTGCTGGATTCAACGGTTTCTGG
CACCGCAGGCACCTTATTAATAAATTGTATAACCCAGTGTTAGTTAGTTTTTCCAATGTGTCTCCATACA
CAGAGTCTGAATAATGTCTTAATTCTCTAATTCTAGAATAAAAATCTATACATTTATGGCATGCAGCATG
CGGTATACTGTCTCTATACACCACAAATAAATCTTTAAATGCAAATTCAAATACCTCTGTAAGTTCCAAT
ACTGTCTTGCAATATACACAGGTTATTTCTATGTCTTGCAGTGAAGTGTTCAGTTCCGTGCACAGATCAG
GTAGCTTGTAGGGTCGCCGTGTTGGATCCTCAAAGCGCGCCATGGTGCCAACTTTTTTGTACAAACTTGT
T
