[The description below was written by a language model from this plasmid's Addgene catalogue record.]
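Description:
MSCV-C 18E6 is a retroviral mammalian expression plasmid built on a murine stem cell virus (MSCV) backbone and carrying the E6 open reading frame of human papillomavirus type 18. The insert was introduced by Gateway recombination cloning, and the backbone supplies Flag and HA epitopes fused in tandem to the C terminus of E6. The name indicates a C-terminal tagging vector, although the backbone field lists "MSCV-N FLAGHA"; the record does not resolve this discrepancy. In bacteria the plasmid is maintained as a low-copy construct under ampicillin selection, and transduced mammalian cells can be selected with puromycin.

As an MSCV-type vector, the plasmid is expected to be transfected into a packaging cell line to produce recombinant retrovirus that integrates the expression cassette into dividing target cells, giving stable expression. The record lists the promoter as "PKG", most likely meaning PGK (phosphoglycerate kinase). In vectors of this family the viral LTR commonly drives the gene of interest while an internal PGK promoter drives the puromycin resistance gene, but no feature table is provided, so the exact arrangement cannot be confirmed here. The listed total size is smaller than the empty backbone size, which is consistent with replacement of a Gateway cassette by the short E6 insert.

The dual Flag-HA tag suits tandem affinity purification and immunodetection. The construct comes from a systematic study of how tumour virus proteins perturb host cell networks, where tagged viral proteins were stably expressed in human cells to map interaction partners and downstream effects. HPV18 E6 is a high-risk papillomavirus oncoprotein best known for promoting degradation of p53.
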