Addgene plasmid #37884: MSCV-C 18E6
Depositing lab: Karl Munger. Depositing organization: Brigham and Women's Hospital. Publication: Interpreting cancer genomes using systematic host network perturbations by tumour virus proteins. Rozenblatt-Rosen O, Deo RC, Padi M, Adelmant G, Calderwood MA, Rolland T, Grace M, Dricot A, Askenazi M, Tavares M, Pevzner SJ, Abderazzaq F, Byrdsong D, Carvunis AR, Chen AA, Cheng J, Correll M, Duarte M, Fan C, Feltkamp MC, Ficarro SB, Franchi R, Garg BK, Gulbahce N, Hao T, Holthaus AM, James R, Korkhin A, Litovchick L, Mar JC, Pak TR, Rabello S, Rubio R, Shen Y, Singh S, Spangle JM, Tasan M, Wanamaker S, Webber JT, Roecklein-Canfield J, Johannsen E, Barabasi AL, Beroukhim R, Kieff E, Cusick ME, Hill DE, Munger K, Marto JA, Quackenbush J, Roth FP, DeCaprio JA, Vidal M. Nature. 2012 Jul 26;487(7408):491-5. 10.1038/nature11288 PubMed 22810586.
Backbone
  Vector backbone: MSCV-N FLAGHA
  Backbone size w/o insert (bp): 8162
  Total vector size (bp): 7142
  Vector type: Mammalian Expression, Retroviral
  Selectable markers: Puromycin
Growth in bacteria
  Bacterial resistance: Ampicillin, 100 μg/mL
  Growth temperature: 37°C
  Growth strain: DH5alpha
  Copy number: Low Copy
Gene/Insert
  Gene/Insert name: HPV 18E6 (alt names: E6; HpV18gp1)
  Species: HPV
  GenBank ID: NP_040310.1
  Entrez Gene: E6 (a.k.a. HpV18gp1)
  Promoter: PKG
  Tag / fusion protein: Flag (C terminal on backbone); HA (C terminal on backbone)
  Cloning method: Gateway Cloning
  Sequencing primers: 5′ LXSN 5'; 3′ MSCV-C seq. rev.
Resource information
  A portion of this plasmid was derived from a plasmid made by: Y. Jacob lab
Terms and licenses: Academic/Nonprofit Terms; Industry Terms: Not Available to Industry
How to cite: MSCV-C 18E6 was a gift from Karl Munger (Addgene plasmid # 37884 ; http://n2t.net/addgene:37884 ; RRID:Addgene_37884)
